Addgene plasmid #164693: pCK-D390TN(UniProt)-FLAG
Purpose: Express N-terminally truncated DroshaTN-FLAG in mammalian cells
Depositing lab: David Bartel. Publication: MicroRNA Clustering Assists Processing of Suboptimal MicroRNA Hairpins through the Action of the ERH Protein. Fang W, Bartel DP. Mol Cell. 2020 Apr 16;78(2):289-302.e6. doi: 10.1016/j.molcel.2020.01.026. PubMed 32302541.
Backbone
  Vector backbone: unknown
  Backbone manufacturer: N/A
  Vector type: Mammalian Expression
Growth in bacteria
  Bacterial resistance: Kanamycin, 50 μg/mL
  Growth temperature: 37°C
  Growth strain: DH5alpha
  Copy number: Unknown
Gene/Insert
  Gene/Insert name: N-terminally truncated transdominant negative Drosha
  Species: H. sapiens (human)
  Entrez Gene: DROSHA (a.k.a. ETOHI2, HSA242976, RANSE3L, RN3, RNASE3L, RNASEN)
  Promoter: CMV
  Tag / fusion protein: FLAG (C terminal on insert)
  Cloning method: Unknown
  Sequencing primers: 5′ CMV-F
Terms and licenses: Academic/Nonprofit Terms; Industry Terms: Not Available to Industry
Depositor comments: Derived from pCK-DroshaTN-FLAG from Dr. V.N. Kim's lab.
How to cite: pCK-D390TN(UniProt)-FLAG was a gift from David Bartel (Addgene plasmid # 164693 ; http://n2t.net/addgene:164693 ; RRID:Addgene_164693)
