[The description below was written by a language model from this plasmid's Addgene catalogue record and pLannotate feature annotations shown in this document.]
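Description:
pCK-D390TN(UniProt)-FLAG is a mammalian expression plasmid of about 6.8 kb for producing an N-terminally truncated, transdominant-negative form of human Drosha carrying a C-terminal FLAG tag. The record lists the backbone as unknown, but notes that the plasmid was derived from an earlier pCK-DroshaTN-FLAG construct. In bacteria it replicates from a high-copy ColE1/pUC-type origin and is selected with kanamycin through the Tn5 aminoglycoside phosphotransferase gene (NeoR/KanR). A short fragment of Tn5 transposase sequence sits next to this marker and is most likely a remnant of the marker's Tn5 source rather than a functional element. No eukaryotic promoter is annotated for the resistance gene, so the record does not show that it can be used for G418 selection in mammalian cells.

The expression cassette begins with the human cytomegalovirus immediate-early enhancer and promoter, followed by CMV intron A, a spliced leader element commonly included to raise transgene expression. Next comes a roughly 3 kb DROSHA coding fragment, followed directly in the annotation by a 24-nt match that the tool labels a 3xFLAG fragment. That length fits a single FLAG epitope. A bovine growth hormone polyadenylation signal terminates the transcript. Drosha is the RNase III catalytic subunit of the Microprocessor complex, which cleaves primary microRNA hairpins in the nucleus to release precursor microRNAs. The name suggests a truncation at around residue 390 by UniProt numbering, but the record does not define either the truncation boundary or the mutations behind the "TN" designation. The plasmid is intended for expressing this Drosha variant in mammalian cells, where the FLAG tag permits detection or immunopurification. The associated study concerns how microRNA clustering and the ERH protein assist the processing of suboptimal hairpins.
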