Features (pLannotate 1.2.2; 9 found; start..end, strand, type, name):
     20..399     +  enhancer       CMV enhancer: human cytomegalovirus immediate early enhancer
    401..600     +  promoter       CMV promoter: human cytomegalovirus (CMV) immediate early promoter
    739..1564    +  intron         CMV intron A: human cytomegalovirus intron A (Chapman et al., 1991)
   1630..4638    +  CDS            DROSHA (fragment): RNC_HUMAN - Also known as RN3, RNASE3L, RNASEN. Experimental evidence at protein level: Swiss-Prot protein existence level 1. Ribonuclease III double-stranded (ds) RNA-specific endoribonuclease that is involved in the initial step of microRNA (miRNA) biogenesis. Component of the microprocessor complex that is required to process primary miRNA transcripts (pri-miRNAs) to release precursor miRNA (pre-miRNA) in the nucleus. Within the microprocessor complex, DROSHA cleaves the 3' and 5' strands of a stem-loop in pri- miRNAs (processing center 11 bp from the dsRNA-ssRNA junction) to release hairpi
   4639..4662    +  CDS            3xFLAG (fragment): three tandem FLAG® epitope tags
   4741..4948    +  polyA_signal   bGH poly(A) signal: bovine growth hormone polyadenylation signal
   4957..5751    -  CDS            NeoR/KanR: aminoglycoside phosphotransferase from Tn5; aph(3')-II (or nptII); confers resistance to neomycin, kanamycin, and G418 (Geneticin®)
   5783..6052    -  CDS            tnpA (fragment): TN5P_ECOLX - Also known as tnp. Experimental evidence at protein level: Swiss-Prot protein existence level 1. Mediates transposition of transposon Tn5 by a 'cut and paste' mechanism. First, the monomeric transposase binds the 19 bp inverted DNA repeats flanking the transposon. Then, dimerization of the DNA- bound transposase creates a synaptic DNA complex. After nicking of the first DNA strand, excision of the transposon proceeds through a series of intermediates. The transposase then mediates the insertion of the transposon at a new site by strand transfer. The activity of the wild- type tran
   6163..6751    +  rep_origin     ori: high-copy-number ColE1/pMB1/pBR322/pUC origin of replication
>Addgene plasmid #164693 | pCK-D390TN(UniProt)-FLAG | addgene full sequence | sequence record 328520 | Addgene NGS Result
TTTTGCTCACATGCGCGTTGACATTGATTATTGACTAGTTATTAATAGTAATCAATTACGGGGTCATTAG
TTCATAGCCCATATATGGAGTTCCGCGTTACATAACTTACGGTAAATGGCCCGCCTGGCTGACCGCCCAA
CGACCCCCGCCCATTGACGTCAATAATGACGTATGTTCCCATAGTAACGCCAATAGGGACTTTCCATTGA
CGTCAATGGGTGGAGTATTTACGGTAAACTGCCCACTTGGCAGTACATCAAGTGTATCATATGCCAAGTC
CGCCCCCTATTGACGTCAATGACGGTAAATGGCCCGCCTGGCATTATGCCCAGTACATGACCTTACGGGA
CTTTCCTACTTGGCAGTACATCTACGTATTAGTCATCGCTATTACCATGGTGATGCGGTTTTGGCAGTAC
ACCAATGGGCGTGGATAGCGGTTTGACTCACGGGGATTTCCAAGTCTCCACCCCATTGACGTCAATGGGA
GTTTGTTTTGGCACCAAAATCAACGGGACTTTCCAAAATGTCGTAATAACCCCGCCCCGTTGACGCAAAT
GGGCGGTAGGCGTGTACGGTGGGAGGTCTATATAAGCAGAGCTCGTTTAGTGAACCGTCAGATCGCCTGG
AGACGCCATCCACGCTGTTTTGACCTCCATAGAAGACACCGGGACCGATCCAGCCTCCGCGGCCGGGAAC
GGTGCATTGGAACGCGGATTCCCCGTGCCAAGAGTGACGTAAGTACCGCCTATAGACTCTATAGGCACAC
CCCTTTGGCTCTTATGCATGCTATACTGTTTTTGGCTTGGGGCCTATACACCCCCGCTTCCTTATGCTAT
AGGTGATGGTATAGCTTAGCCTATAGGTGTGGGTTATTGACCATTATTGACCACTCCCCTATTGGTGACG
ATACTTTCCATTACTAATCCATAACATGGCTCTTTGCCACAACTATCTCTATTGGCTATATGCCAATACT
CTGTCCTTCAGAGACTGACACGGACTCTGTATTTTTACAGGATGGGGTCCCATTTATTATTTACAAATTC
ACATATACAACAACGCCGTCCCCCGTGCCCGCAGTTTTTATTAAACATAGCGTGGGATCTCCACGCGAAT
CTCGGGTACGTGTTCCGGACATGGGCTCTTCTCCGGTAGCGGCGGAGCTTCCACATCCGAGCCCTGGTCC
CATGCCTCCAGCGGCTCATGGTCGCTCGGCAGCTCCTTGCTCCTAACAGTGGAGGCCAGACTTAGGCACA
GCACAATGCCCACCACCACCAGTGTGCCGCACAAGGCCGTGGCGGTAGGGTATGTGTCTGAAAATGAGCT
CGGAGATTGGGCTCGCACCGCTGACGCAGATGGAAGACTTAAGGCAGCGGCAGAAGAAGATGCAGGCAGC
TGAGTTGTTGTATTCTGATAAGAGTCAGAGGTAACTCCCGTTGCGGTGCTGTTAACGGTGGAGGGCAGTG
TAGTCTGAGCAGTACTCGTTGCTGCCGCGCGCGCCACCAGACATAATAGCTGACAGACTAACAGACTGTT
CCTTTCCATGGGTCTTTTCTGCAGTCACCGTCCTTGACACGAAGCTTGGTACCGAGCTCGGATCCACTAG
TCCAGTGTGGTGGAATTCTGCAGATATCCAGCACAGTGGCGGCCGCGGGAATTCGATTCGAGGTACCATG
ATGAAAGAGCCCGAGGAGACCATGCCTGACAAGAATGAGGAGGAAGAAGAAGAACTTCTTAAGCCTGTGT
GGATTCGATGCACTCATTCAGAAAACTACTACTCCAGTGACCCCATGGATCAGGTGGGAGATTCTACAGT
GGTTGGAACGAGTAGGCTTCGTGACTTATATGACAAATTTGAGGAGGAGTTGGGGAGCAGGCAAGAAAAG
GCCAAAGCTGCTCGGCCTCCGTGGGAACCTCCAAAGACGAAGCTCGATGAAGATTTAGAGAGTTCCAGTG
AATCCGAGTGTGAGTCTGATGAGGACAGCACCTGTTCTAGCAGCTCAGACTCTGAAGTTTTTGACGTTAT
TGCAGAAATCAAACGCAAAAAGGCCCACCCTGACCGACTTCATGATGAACTTTGGTACAACGATCCAGGC
CAGATGAATGATGGACCACTCTGCAAATGCAGCGCAAAGGCAAGACGCACAGGAATTAGGCACAGCATTT
ATCCTGGAGAAGAGGCCATCAAGCCCTGTCGTCCTATGACCAACAATGCTGGCAGACTTTTCCACTACCG
GATCACAGTCTCCCCGCCTACGAACTTTTTAACTGACAGGCCAACTGTTATAGAATACGATGATCACGAG
TATATCTTTGAAGGATTTTCTATGTTTGCACATGCCCCCCTGACCAATATTCCACTGTGTAAAGTAATTA
GATTCAACATAGACTACACGATTCATTTCATTGAAGAGATGATGCCGGAGAATTTTTGTGTGAAAGGGCT
TGAACTCTTTTCACTGTTCCTATTCAGAGATATTTTGGAATTATATGACTGGAATCTTAAAGGTCCTTTG
TTTGAAGACAGCCCTCCCTGCTGCCCAAGATTTCATTTCATGCCACGTTTTGTAAGATTTCTTCCAGATG
GAGGAAAGGAAGTGCTGTCCATGCACCAGATTCTCCTGTACTTGTTAAGGTGCAGCAAAGCCCTGGTGCC
TGAGGAGGAGATTGCCAATATGCTTCAGTGGGAGGAGCTGGAGTGGCAGAAATATGCAGAAGAATGCAAA
GGCATGATTGTTACCAACCCTGGGACGAAACCAAGCTCTGTCCGTATCGATCAACTGGATCGTGAACAGT
TCAACCCCGATGTGATTACTTTTCCGATTATCGTCCACTTTGGGATACGCCCTGCACAGTTGAGTTATGC
AGGAGACCCACAGTACCAAAAACTGTGGAAGAGTTATGTGAAACTTCGCCACCTCCTAGCAAATAGTCCC
AAAGTCAAACAAACTGACAAACAGAAGCTGGCACAGAGGGAGGAAGCCCTCCAAAAAATACGGCAGAAGA
ATACAATGAGACGAGAAGTAACGGTGGAGCTAAGTAGCCAAGGATTCTGGAAAACTGGCATCCGTTCTGA
TGTCTGTCAGCATGCAATGATGCTACCTGTTCTGACCCATCATATCCGCTACCACCAATGCCTAATGCAT
TTGGACAAGTTGATAGGATATACTTTCCAAGATCGTTGTCTGTTGCAGCTGGCCATGACTCATCCAAGTC
ATCATTTAAATTTTGGAATGAATCCTGATCATGCCAGGAATTCATTATCTAACTGTGGAATTCGGCAGCC
CAAATACGGAGACAGAAAAGTTCATCACATGCACATGCGGAAGAAAGGGATTAACACCTTGATAAATATC
ATGTCACGCCTTGGCCAAGATGACCCAACTCCCTCGAGGATTAACCACAATGAACGGTTGGAATTCCTGG
GTGATGCTGTTGTTGAATTTCTGACCAGCGTCCATTTGTACTATTTGTTTCCTAGTCTGGAAGAAGGAGG
ATTAGCAACCTATCGGACTGCCATTGTTCAGAATCAGCACCTTGCCATGCTAGCAAAGAAACTTGAACTG
GATCGATTTATGCTGTATGCTCACGGGCCTGACCTTTGTAGAGAATCGGACCTTCGACATGCAATGGCCA
ATTGTTTTCAAGCGTTAATAGGAGCTGTTTACTTGGAGGGAAGCCTGGAGGAAGCCAAGCAGTTATTTGG
ACGCTTGCTCTTTAATGATCCGGACCTGCGCGAAGTCTGGCTCAATTATCCTCTCCACCCACTCCAACTA
CAAGAGCCAAATACTGATCGACAACTTATTGAAACTTCTCCGGTTCTACAAAAACTTACTGAGTTTGAAG
AAGCAATTGGAGTAATTTTTACTCATGTTCGACTTCTGGCAAGGGCATTCACATTGAGAACTGTGGGATT
TAACCATCTGACCCTAGGCCACAATCAGAGAATGGAATTCCTAGGTGACTCCATAATGCAACTGGTAGCC
ACAGAGTACTTATTCATTCATTTCCCAGATCATCATGAAGGACACTTAACTTTGTTGCGAAGCTCTTTGG
TGAATAATAGAACTCAGGCCAAGGTAGCGGAGGAGCTGGGCATGCAGGAGTACGCCATAACCAACGACAA
GACCAAGAGGCCTGTGGCGCTTCGCACCAAGACCTTGGCGGACCTTTTGCAATCATTTATTGCAGCGCTG
TACATTGATAAGGATTTGGAATATGTTCATACTTTCATGAATGTCTGCTTCTTTCCACGATTGAAAGAGT
TCATTTTGAATCAGGATTGGAATGACCCCAAATCCCAGCTTCAGCAGTGTTGCTTGACACTTAGGACAGA
AGGAAAAGAGCCAGACATTCCTCTGTACAAGACTCTGCAGACAGTGGGCCCATCCCATGCCCGAACCTAC
ACTGTGGCTGTTTATTTCAAGGGAGAAAGAATAGGCTGTGGGAAAGGACCAAGTATTCAGCAAGCGGAAA
TGGGAGCAGCAATGGATGCGCTTGAAAAATATAATTTTCCCCAGATGGCCCATCAGAAGCGGTTCATCGA
ACGGAAGTACAGACAAGAGTTAAAAGAAATGAGGTGGGAAAGAGAGCATCAAGAGAGAGAGCCAGATGAG
ACTGAAGACATCAAGAAAGACTACAAAGACGATGACGATAAATAATCTAGAGACAATCACTAGTGAATTC
GCGGCCGCTCGAGTCTAGAGGGCCCGTTTAAACCCGCTGATCAGCCTCGACTGTGCCTTCTAGTTGCCAG
CCATCTGTTGTTTGCCCCTCCCCCGTGCCTTCCTTGACCCTGGAAGGTGCCACTCCCACTGTCCTTTCCT
AATAAAATGAGGAAATTGCATCGCATTGTCTGAGTAGGTGTCATTCTATTCTGGGGGGTGGGGTGGGGCA
GGACAGCAAGGGGGAGGATTGGGAAGACAATAGCAGGCATGCTGGGGAGTCGAAATTCAGAAGAACTCGT
CAAGAAGGCGATAGAAGGCGATGCGCTGCGAATCGGGAGCGGCGATACCGTAAAGCACGAGGAAGCGGTC
AGCCCATTCGCCGCCAAGCTCTTCAGCAATATCACGGGTAGCCAACGCTATGTCCTGATAGCGGTCCGCC
ACACCCAGCCGGCCACAGTCGATGAATCCAGAAAAGCGGCCATTTTCCACCATGATATTCGGCAAGCAGG
CATCGCCATGGGTCACGACGAGATCCTCGCCGTCGGGCATGCTCGCCTTGAGCCTGGCGAACAGTTCGGC
TGGCGCGAGCCCCTGATGCTCTTCGTCCAGATCATCCTGATCGACAAGACCGGCTTCCATCCGAGTACGT
GCTCGCTCGATGCGATGTTTCGCTTGGTGGTCGAATGGGCAGGTAGCCGGATCAAGCGTATGCAGCCGCC
GCATTGCATCAGCCATGATGGATACTTTCTCGGCAGGAGCAAGGTGAGATGACAGGAGATCCTGCCCCGG
CACTTCGCCCAATAGCAGCCAGTCCCTTCCCGCTTCAGTGACAACGTCGAGCACAGCTGCGCAAGGAACG
CCCGTCGTGGCCAGCCACGATAGCCGCGCTGCCTCGTCTTGCAGTTCATTCAGGGCACCGGACAGGTCGG
TCTTGACAAAAAGAACCGGGCGCCCCTGCGCTGACAGCCGGAACACGGCGGCATCAGAGCAGCCGATTGT
CTGTTGTGCCCAGTCATAGCCGAATAGCCTCTCCACCCAAGCGGCCGGAGAACCTGCGTGCAATCCATCT
TGTTCAATCATGCGAAACGATCCTCATCCTGTCTCTTGATCAGATCTTGATCCCCTGCGCCATCAGATCC
TTGGCGGCAAGAAAGCCATCCAGTTTACTTTGCAGGGCTTCCCAACCTTACCAGAGGGCGCCCCAGCTGG
CAATTCCGGTTCGCTTGCTGTCCATAAAACCGCCCAGTCTAGCTATCGCCATGTAAGCCCACTGCAAGCT
ACCTGCTTTCTCTTTGCGCTTGCGTTTTCCCTTGTCCAGATAGCCCAGTAGCTGACATTCATCCGGGGTC
AGCACCGTTTCTGCGGACTGGCTTTCTACGTGAAAAGGATCTAGGTGAAGATCCTTTTTGATAATCTCAT
GACCAAAATCCCTTAACGTGAGTTTTCGTTCCACTGAGCGTCAGACCCCGTAGAAAAGATCAAAGGATCT
TCTTGAGATCCTTTTTTTCTGCGCGTAATCTGCTGCTTGCAAACAAAAAAACCACCGCTACCAGCGGTGG
TTTGTTTGCCGGATCAAGAGCTACCAACTCTTTTTCCGAAGGTAACTGGCTTCAGCAGAGCGCAGATACC
AAATACTGTTCTTCTAGTGTAGCCGTAGTTAGGCCACCACTTCAAGAACTCTGTAGCACCGCCTACATAC
CTCGCTCTGCTAATCCTGTTACCAGTGGCTGCTGCCAGTGGCGATAAGTCGTGTCTTACCGGGTTGGACT
CAAGACGATAGTTACCGGATAAGGCGCAGCGGTCGGGCTGAACGGGGGGTTCGTGAACACAGCCCAGCTT
GGAGCGAACGACCTACACCGAACTGAGATACCTACAGCGTGAGCTATGAGAAAGCGCCACGCTTCCCGAA
GGGAGAAAGGCGGACAGGTATCCGGTAAGCGGCAGGGTCGGAACAGGAGAGCGCACGAGGGAGCTTCCAG
GGGGAAACGCCTGGTATCTTTATAGTCCTGTCGGGTTTCGCCACCTCTGACTTGAGCGTCGATTTTTGTG
ATGCTCGTCAGGGGGGCGGAGCCTATGGAAAAACGCCAGCAACGCGGCCTTTTTACGGTTCCTGGCCTTT
TGCTGGCC
