>Addgene plasmid #164693 | pCK-D390TN(UniProt)-FLAG | depositor partial sequence | sequence record 320070 | GAGTTCCAGTGAATCCGAGTGTG
GCAGCTCAGACTCTGAAGTTTTTGACGTTATTGCAGAAATCAAACGCAAAAAGGCCCACCCTGACCGACT
TCATGATGAACTTTGGTACAACGATCCAGGCCAGATGAATGATGGACCACTCTGCAAATGCAGCGCAAAG
GCAAGACGCACAGGAATTAGGCACAGCATTTATCCTGGAGAAGAGGCCATCAAGCCCTGTCGTCCTATGA
CCAACAATGCTGGCAGACTTTTCCACTACCGGATCACAGTCTCCCCGCCTACGAACTTTTTAACTGACAG
GCCAACTGTTATAGAATACGATGATCACGAGTATATCTTTGAAGGATTTTCTATGTTTGCACATGCCCCC
CTGACCAATATTCCACTGTGTAAAGTAATTAGATTCAACATAGACTACACGATTCATTTCATTGAAGAGA
TGATGCCGGAGAATTTTTGTGTGAAAGGGCTTGAACTCTTTTCACTGTTCCTATTCAGAGATATTTTGGA
ATTATATGACTGGAATCTTAAAGGTCCTTTGTTTGAAGACAGCCCTCCCTGCTGCCCAAGATTTCATTTC
ATGCCACGTTTTGTAAGATTTCTTCCAGATGGAGGAAAGGAAGTGCTGTCCATGCACCAGATTCTCCTGT
ACTTGTTAAGGTGCAGCAAAGCCCTGGTGCCTGAGGAGGAGATTGCCAATATGCTTCAGTGGGAGGAGCT
GGAGTGGCAGAAATATGCAGAAGAATGCAAAGGCATGATTGTTACCAACCCTGGGACGAAACCAAGCTCT
GTCCGTATCGATCAACTGGATCGTGAACAGTTCAACCCCGATGTGATTACTTTTCCGATTATCGTCCACT
TTGGGATACGCCCTGCACA
